>Addgene plasmid #211885 | pGS400_myc-8xGCN4-T2A-BSD Lenti | addgene full sequence | sequence record 424830 | Addgene NGS Result
GCCTCTCCCCGCGCGTTGGCCGATTCATTAATGCAGCTGGCACGACAGGTTTCCCGACTGGAAAGCGGGC
AGTGAGCGCAACGCAATTAATGTGAGTTAGCTCACTCATTAGGCACCCCAGGCTTTACACTTTATGCTTC
CGGCTCGTATGTTGTGTGGAATTGTGAGCGGATAACAATTTCACACAGGAAACAGCTATGACCATGATTA
CGCCAAGCGCGCAATTAACCCTCACTAAAGGGAACAAAAGCTGGAGCTGCAAGCTTAATGTAGTCTTATG
CAATACTCTTGTAGTCTTGCAACATGGTAACGATGAGTTAGCAACATGCCTTACAAGGAGAGAAAAAGCA
CCGTGCATGCCGATTGGTGGAAGTAAGGTGGTACGATCGTGCCTTATTAGGAAGGCAACAGACGGGTCTG
ACATGGATTGGACGAACCACTGAATTGCCGCATTGCAGAGATATTGTATTTAAGTGCCTAGCTCGATACA
TAAACGGGTCTCTCTGGTTAGACCAGATCTGAGCCTGGGAGCTCTCTGGCTAACTAGGGAACCCACTGCT
TAAGCCTCAATAAAGCTTGCCTTGAGTGCTTCAAGTAGTGTGTGCCCGTCTGTTGTGTGACTCTGGTAAC
TAGAGATCCCTCAGACCCTTTTAGTCAGTGTGGAAAATCTCTAGCAGTGGCGCCCGAACAGGGACTTGAA
AGCGAAAGGGAAACCAGAGGAGCTCTCTCGACGCAGGACTCGGCTTGCTGAAGCGCGCACGGCAAGAGGC
GAGGGGCGGCGACTGGTGAGTACGCCAAAAATTTTGACTAGCGGAGGCTAGAAGGAGAGAGATGGGTGCG
AGAGCGTCAGTATTAAGCGGGGGAGAATTAGATCGCGATGGGAAAAAATTCGGTTAAGGCCAGGGGGAAA
GAAAAAATATAAATTAAAACATATAGTATGGGCAAGCAGGGAGCTAGAACGATTCGCAGTTAATCCTGGC
CTGTTAGAAACATCAGAAGGCTGTAGACAAATACTGGGACAGCTACAACCATCCCTTCAGACAGGATCAG
AAGAACTTAGATCATTATATAATACAGTAGCAACCCTCTATTGTGTGCATCAAAGGATAGAGATAAAAGA
CACCAAGGAAGCTTTAGACAAGATAGAGGAAGAGCAAAACAAAAGTAAGACCACCGCACAGCAAGCGGCC
GGCCGCTGATCTTCAGACCTGGAGGAGGAGATATGAGGGACAATTGGAGAAGTGAATTATATAAATATAA
AGTAGTAAAAATTGAACCATTAGGAGTAGCACCCACCAAGGCAAAGAGAAGAGTGGTGCAGAGAGAAAAA
AGAGCAGTGGGAATAGGAGCTTTGTTCCTTGGGTTCTTGGGAGCAGCAGGAAGCACTATGGGCGCAGCGT
CAATGACGCTGACGGTACAGGCCAGACAATTATTGTCTGGTATAGTGCAGCAGCAGAACAATTTGCTGAG
GGCTATTGAGGCGCAACAGCATCTGTTGCAACTCACAGTCTGGGGCATCAAGCAGCTCCAGGCAAGAATC
CTGGCTGTGGAAAGATACCTAAAGGATCAACAGCTCCTGGGGATTTGGGGTTGCTCTGGAAAACTCATTT
GCACCACTGCTGTGCCTTGGAATGCTAGTTGGAGTAATAAATCTCTGGAACAGATTTGGAATCACACGAC
CTGGATGGAGTGGGACAGAGAAATTAACAATTACACAAGCTTAATACACTCCTTAATTGAAGAATCGCAA
AACCAGCAAGAAAAGAATGAACAAGAATTATTGGAATTAGATAAATGGGCAAGTTTGTGGAATTGGTTTA
ACATAACAAATTGGCTGTGGTATATAAAATTATTCATAATGATAGTAGGAGGCTTGGTAGGTTTAAGAAT
AGTTTTTGCTGTACTTTCTATAGTGAATAGAGTTAGGCAGGGATATTCACCATTATCGTTTCAGACCCAC
CTCCCAACCCCGAGGGGACCCAGAGAGGGCCTATTTCCCATGATTCCTTCATATTTGCATATACGATACA
AGGCTGTTAGAGAGATAATTAGAATTAATTTGACTGTAAACACAAAGATATTAGTACAAAATACGTGACG
TAGAAAGTAATAATTTCTTGGGTAGTTTGCAGTTTTAAAATTATGTTTTAAAATGGACTATCATAAATTC
TAGATCTTGAGACAAATGGCAGTATTCATCCACAATTTTAAAAGAAAAGGGGGGATTGGGGGGTACAGTG
CAGGGGAAAGAATAGTAGACATAATAGCAACAGACATACAAACTAAAGAATTACAAAAACAAATTACAAA
AATTCAAAATTTTCGGGTTTATTACAGGGACAGCAGAGATCCACTTTGGCGCCGGCTCGTCGAGTGGCTC
CGGTGCCCGTCAGTGGGCAGAGCGCACATCGCCCACAGTCCCCGAGAAGTTGGGGGGAGGGGTCGGCAAT
TGAACCGGTGCCTAGAGAAGGTGGCGCGGGGTAAACTGGGAAAGTGATGTCGTGTACTGGCTCCGCCTTT
TTCCCGAGGGTGGGGGAGAACCGTATATAAGTGCAGTAGTCGCCGTGAACGTTCTTTTTCGCAACGGGTT
TGCCGCCAGAACACAGGTGTCGTGACGCGGGATCCGATATCATGGAGCAGAAGCTGATCAGCGAGGAGGA
CCTGGGAGGGGATCGGTGGAGCTCCACCGGTGGCGGCCGCTCTAGAGAGAATCTTTATTTTCAGGGCGCC
GCCAAATTCAAAGAAACCGCTGCTGCTAAATTCGAACGCCAGCACATGGACAGCGGAGGTGGAGGTACTA
GTCTCGAGGGTTCTGGAGGATTGTTGCCCAAAAACTACCACTTGGAGAACGAGGTCGCAAGGTTGAAAAA
ATTGGTCGGTGAGCGTGGCGGCTCAGGCGGCCTTCTTCCAAAAAATTATCATCTTGAAAATGAAGTTGCT
AGACTTAAAAAACTTGTTGGAGAAAGAGGCGGGAGCGGCGGCCTGCTGCCCAAGAACTACCACCTGGAGA
ACGAGGTCGCCCGCCTGAAGAAGCTGGTCGGCGAGCGCGGTGGTTCTGGAGGTTTGCTCCCAAAGAACTA
CCACTTGGAAAACGAAGTCGCAAGATTGAAGAAGTTGGTCGGTGAAAGAGGAGGAAGCGGAGGATTATTA
CCTAAAAATTATCATTTGGAAAATGAAGTTGCTAGATTGAAGAAGTTGGTTGGAGAGAGAGGGGGGTCTG
GAGGACTACTACCGAAAAACTACCACCTAGAGAACGAGGTGGCCCGACTAAAAAAGCTAGTGGGCGAGCG
CGGCGGCAGTGGCGGCCTCCTCCCCAAGAATTACCACCTCGAAAATGAAGTAGCAAGGCTCAAGAAGCTC
GTAGGAGAAAGAGGTGGTTCCGGGGGACTCCTTCCAAAAAACTATCATCTTGAAAACGAAGTTGCACGTC
TTAAAAAACTTGTTGGCGAACGTGGCGGCTCTGGCGGGCTGCTGGAATTCGAGGGCAGAGGAAGTCTTCT
AACATGCGGTGACGTGGAGGAGAATCCCGGCCCTATCGATATGGCCAAGCCTTTGTCTCAAGAAGAATCC
ACCCTCATTGAAAGAGCAACGGCTACAATCAACAGCATCCCCATCTCTGAAGACTACAGCGTCGCCAGCG
CAGCTCTCTCTAGCGACGGCCGCATCTTCACTGGTGTCAATGTATATCATTTTACTGGGGGACCTTGTGC
AGAACTCGTGGTGCTGGGCACTGCTGCTGCTGCGGCAGCTGGCAACCTGACTTGTATCGTCGCGATCGGA
AATGAGAACAGGGGCATCTTGAGCCCCTGCGGACGGTGCCGACAGGTGCTTCTCGATCTGCATCCTGGGA
TCAAAGCCATAGTGAAGGACAGTGATGGACAGCCGACGGCAGTTGGGATTCGTGAATTGCTGCCCTCTGG
TTATGTGTGGGAGGGCTAAGGTACCACTAGTCCCGGGATGCATAGCGCTACGCGTTAAGTCGACAATCAA
CCTCTGGATTACAAAATTTGTGAAAGATTGACTGGTATTCTTAACTATGTTGCTCCTTTTACGCTATGTG
GATACGCTGCTTTAATGCCTTTGTATCATGCTATTGCTTCCCGTATGGCTTTCATTTTCTCCTCCTTGTA
TAAATCCTGGTTGCTGTCTCTTTATGAGGAGTTGTGGCCCGTTGTCAGGCAACGTGGCGTGGTGTGCACT
GTGTTTGCTGACGCAACCCCCACTGGTTGGGGCATTGCCACCACCTGTCAGCTCCTTTCCGGGACTTTCG
CTTTCCCCCTCCCTATTGCCACGGCGGAACTCATCGCCGCCTGCCTTGCCCGCTGCTGGACAGGGGCTCG
GCTGTTGGGCACTGACAATTCCGTGGTGTTGTCGGGGAAATCATCGTCCTTTCCTTGGCTGCTCGCCTGT
GTTGCCACCTGGATTCTGCGCGGGACGTCCTTCTGCTACGTCCCTTCGGCCCTCAATCCAGCGGACCTTC
CTTCCCGCGGCCTGCTGCCGGCTCTGCGGCCTCTTCCGCGTCTTCGCCTTCGCCCTCAGACGAGTCGGAT
CTCCCTTTGGGCCGCCTCCCCGCGTCGACTTTAAGACCAATGACTTACAAGGCAGCTGTAGATCTTAGCC
ACTTTTTAAAAGAAAAGGGGGGACTGGAAGGGCTAATTCACTCCCAACGAAGACAAGATCTGCTTTTTGC
TTGTACTGGGTCTCTCTGGTTAGACCAGATCTGAGCCTGGGAGCTCTCTGGCTAACTAGGGAACCCACTG
CTTAAGCCTCAATAAAGCTTGCCTTGAGTGCTTCAAGTAGTGTGTGCCCGTCTGTTGTGTGACTCTGGTA
ACTAGAGATCCCTCAGACCCTTTTAGTCAGTGTGGAAAATCTCTAGCAGTACGTATAGTAGTTCATGTCA
TCTTATTATTCAGTATTTATAACTTGCAAAGAAATGAATATCAGAGAGTGAGAGGAACTTGTTTATTGCA
GCTTATAATGGTTACAAATAAAGCAATAGCATCACAAATTTCACAAATAAAGCATTTTTTTCACTGCATT
CTAGTTGTGGTTTGTCCAAACTCATCAATGTATCTTATCATGTCTGGCTCTAGCTATCCCGCCCCTAACT
CCGCCCATCCCGCCCCTAACTCCGCCCAGTTCCGCCCATTCTCCGCCCCATGGCTGACTAATTTTTTTTA
TTTATGCAGAGGCCGAGGCCGCCTCGGCCTCTGAGCTATTCCAGAAGTAGTGAGGAGGCTTTTTTGGAGG
CCTAGGGACGTACCCAATTCGCCCTATAGTGAGTCGTATTACGCGCGCTCACTGGCCGTCGTTTTACAAC
GTCGTGACTGGGAAAACCCTGGCGTTACCCAACTTAATCGCCTTGCAGCACATCCCCCTTTCGCCAGCTG
GCGTAATAGCGAAGAGGCCCGCACCGATCGCCCTTCCCAACAGTTGCGCAGCCTGAATGGCGAATGGG
[124 nt withheld, positions 5459-5582]
C
[91 nt withheld, positions 5584-5674]
A
[49 nt withheld, positions 5676-5724]
CCTTTGACGTTGGAGTCCACGTTCTTT
[37 nt withheld, positions 5752-5788]
ACCCTATCTCGGTCTATTCTTTTGATTTATAAGGGATTTTGCCGATTTCGGCCTATTGGTTAAAAAATGA
GCTGATTTAACAAAAATTTAACGCGAATTTTAACAAAATATTAACGCTTACAATTTAGGTGGCACTTTTC
GGGGAAATGTGCGCGGAACCCCTATTTGTTTATTTTTCTAAATACATTCAAATATGTATCCGCTCATGAG
ACAATAACCCTGATAAATGCTTCAATAATATTGAAAAAGGAAGAGTATGAGTATTCAACATTTCCGTGTC
GCCCTTATTCCCTTTTTTGCGGCATTTTGCCTTCCTGTTTTTGCTCACCCAGAAACGCTGGTGAAAGTAA
AAGATGCTGAAGATCAGTTGGGTGCACGAGTGGGTTACATCGAACTGGATCTCAACAGCGGTAAGATCCT
TGAGAGTTTTCGCCCCGAAGAACGTTTTCCAATGATGAGCACTTTTAAAGTTCTGCTATGTGGCGCGGTA
TTATCCCGTATTGACGCCGGGCAAGAGCAACTCGGTCGCCGCATACACTATTCTCAGAATGACTTGGTTG
AGTACTCACCAGTCACAGAAAAGCATCTTACGGATGGCATGACAGTAAGAGAATTATGCAGTGCTGCCAT
AACCATGAGTGATAACACTGCGGCCAACTTACTTCTGACAACGATCGGAGGACCGAAGGAGCTAACCGCT
TTTTTGCACAACATGGGGGATCATGTAACTCGCCTTGATCGTTGGGAACCGGAGCTGAATGAAGCCATAC
CAAACGACGAGCGTGACACCACGATGCCTGTAGCAATGGCAACAACGTTGCGCAAACTATTAACTGGCGA
ACTACTTACTCTAGCTTCCCGGCAACAATTAATAGACTGGATGGAGGCGGATAAAGTTGCAGGACCACTT
CTGCGCTCGGCCCTTCCGGCTGGCTGGTTTATTGCTGATAAATCTGGAGCCGGTGAGCGTGGGTCTCGCG
GTATCATTGCAGCACTGGGGCCAGATGGTAAGCCCTCCCGTATCGTAGTTATCTACACGACGGGGAGTCA
GGCAACTATGGATGAACGAAATAGACAGATCGCTGAGATAGGTGCCTCACTGATTAAGCATTGGTAACTG
TCAGACCAAGTTTACTCATATATACTTTAGATTGATTTAAAACTTCATTTTTAATTTAAAAGGATCTAGG
TGAAGATCCTTTTTGATAATCTCATGACCAAAATCCCTTAACGTGAGTTTTCGTTCCACTGAGCGTCAGA
CCCCGTAGAAAAGATCAAAGGATCTTCTTGAGATCCTTTTTTTCTGCGCGTAATCTGCTGCTTGCAAACA
AAAAAACCACCGCTACCAGCGGTGGTTTGTTTGCCGGATCAAGAGCTACCAACTCTTTTTCCGAAGGTAA
CTGGCTTCAGCAGAGCGCAGATACCAAATACTGTTCTTCTAGTGTAGCCGTAGTTAGGCCACCACTTCAA
GAACTCTGTAGCACCGCCTACATACCTCGCTCTGCTAATCCTGTTACCAGTGGCTGCTGCCAGTGGCGAT
AAGTCGTGTCTTACCGGGTTGGACTCAAGACGATAGTTACCGGATAAGGCGCAGCGGTCGGGCTGAACGG
GGGGTTCGTGCACACAGCCCAGCTTGGAGCGAACGACCTACACCGAACTGAGATACCTACAGCGTGAGCT
ATGAGAAAGCGCCACGCTTCCCGAAGGGAGAAAGGCGGACAGGTATCCGGTAAGCGGCAGGGTCGGAACA
GGAGAGCGCACGAGGGAGCTTCCAGGGGGAAACGCCTGGTATCTTTATAGTCCTGTCGGGTTTCGCCACC
TCTGACTTGAGCGTCGATTTTTGTGATGCTCGTCAGGGGGGCGGAGCCTATGGAAAAACGCCAGCAACGC
GGCCTTTTTACGGTTCCTGGCCTTTTGCTGGCCTTTTGCTCACATGTTCTTTCCTGCGTTATCCCCTGAT
TCTGTGGATAACCGTATTACCGCCTTTGAGTGAGCTGATACCGCTCGCCGCAGCCGAACGACCGAGCGCA
GCGAGTCAGTGAGCGAGGAAGCGGAAGAGCGCCCAATACGCAAACC
Features (pLannotate 1.2.2; 31 found; start..end, strand, type, name):
     88..109     +  protein_bind   CAP binding site: CAP binding activates transcription in the presence of cAMP. E. coli catabolite activator protein
    124..154     +  promoter       lac promoter: promoter for the E. coli lac operon
    162..178     +  protein_bind   lac operator: The lac repressor binds to the lac operator to inhibit transcription in E. coli. This inhibition can be relieved by adding lactose or isopropyl-β-D-thiogalactopyranoside (IPTG). lac repressor encoded by lacI
    223..241     +  promoter       T3 promoter: promoter for bacteriophage T3 RNA polymerase
    269..495     +  promoter       RSV promoter: Rous sarcoma virus enhancer/promoter
    496..676     +  LTR            5' LTR (truncated): truncated 5' long terminal repeat (LTR) from HIV-1
    723..848     +  misc_feature   HIV-1 Ψ: packaging signal of human immunodeficiency virus type 1
    832..1170    +  CDS            HIV-1 gag (fragment): gag protein from human immunodeficiency virus 1; gag
   1345..1578    +  misc_feature   RRE: The Rev response element (RRE) of HIV-1 allows for Rev-dependent mRNA export from the nucleus to the cytoplasm.
   1955..1981    +  CDS            Rev (fragment): human immunodeficiency virus 1 (HIV-1) Rev protein; rev; enhances nuclear export of unspliced and incompletely spliced viral mRNAs
   1985..2165    +  promoter       U6 promoter (fragment): RNA polymerase III promoter for human U6 snRNA
   2206..2323    +  misc_feature   cPPT/CTS: central polypurine tract and central termination sequence of HIV-1
   2395..2606    +  promoter       EF-1α core promoter: core promoter for human elongation factor EF-1α
   2688..2706    +  misc_feature   MCS (fragment): pBluescript multiple cloning site
   2707..2726    +  CDS            capTEV™ (fragment): composite tag for in vivo biotinylation, TEV protease cleavage, and 6xHis tagging
   2740..2784    +  CDS            S-Tag: affinity and epitope tag derived from pancreatic ribonuclease A
   2821..2886    +  CDS            GCN4 (fragment): GCN4_YEAST - Also known as AAS101 From Saccharomyces cerevisiae (strain ATCC 204508 / S288c) (Baker's yeast).
   2983..3048    +  CDS            GCN4_v1: GCN4 peptide that allows binding to an scFv-GFP fusion protein (Tanenbaum et al., 2014)
   3541..3939    +  CDS            BSD: blasticidin S deaminase; Aspergillus terreus BSD; confers resistance to blasticidin
   3985..4573    +  misc_feature   WPRE: woodchuck hepatitis virus posttranscriptional regulatory element
   4624..4643    +  misc_feature   cPPT/CTS (fragment): central polypurine tract and central termination sequence of HIV-1
   4645..4878    +  LTR            3' LTR (ΔU3): self-inactivating 3' long terminal repeat (LTR) from HIV-1
   4956..5077    +  polyA_signal   SV40 poly(A) signal: SV40 polyadenylation signal
   5117..5252    +  rep_origin     SV40 ori: SV40 origin of replication
   5273..5291    -  promoter       T7 promoter: promoter for bacteriophage T7 RNA polymerase
   5299..5454    +  CDS            lacZα (fragment): LacZα fragment of β-galactosidase; lacZ fragment
   5459..5887    +  rep_origin     f1 ori (sequence partly withheld): f1 bacteriophage origin of replication; arrow indicates direction of (+) strand synthesis
   5940..6044    +  promoter       AmpR promoter: bla
   6045..6905    +  CDS            AmpR: β-lactamase; bla; confers resistance to ampicillin, carbenicillin, and related antibiotics
   7076..7664    +  rep_origin     ori: high-copy-number ColE1/pMB1/pBR322/pUC origin of replication
   7847..75      +  CDS            lacI (fragment) (across the origin): lac repressor; lacI; The lac repressor binds to the lac operator to inhibit transcription in E. coli. This inhibition can be relieved by adding lactose or isopropyl-β-D-thiogalactopyranoside (IPTG).
