[The description below was written by a language model from this plasmid's Addgene catalogue record and pLannotate feature annotations shown in this document.]
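Description:
pGS400_myc-8xGCN4-T2A-BSD Lenti is a lentiviral transfer plasmid built on a pLenti backbone for stable expression of a synthetic array of eight GCN4 peptide epitopes in mammalian cells. It is maintained in E. coli through a high-copy ColE1/pUC-type origin with ampicillin selection (AmpR). An f1 origin, an SV40 origin and residual lac/lacZα and T3/T7 promoter elements are carried over from the cloning backbone. The viral framework has a third-generation, self-inactivating layout: an RSV promoter drives a truncated HIV-1 5' LTR, followed by the Ψ packaging signal with a gag fragment, the Rev response element and a cPPT/CTS. A WPRE and a ΔU3 3' LTR close the proviral region, with an SV40 polyadenylation signal downstream. A partial U6 promoter is also annotated upstream of the cPPT, apparently a remnant of a parental vector, since no associated small-RNA cassette is recorded.

The expression cassette is driven by the EF-1α core promoter. According to the plasmid name, the open reading frame encodes a myc tag, the 8xGCN4 peptide repeat, a T2A self-cleaving peptide and blasticidin S deaminase (BSD), so the tagged peptide array and the resistance protein are produced from one transcript as separate polypeptides. Transduced cells can therefore be selected with blasticidin. The automated annotation detects only two GCN4 repeats, the BSD coding sequence and an S-Tag plus a short capTEV fragment. It does not label the myc tag or T2A, which are inferred from the name. GCN4 peptide arrays of this type are bound by scFv fusion proteins, as in SunTag-style systems. The record itself states the purpose only as 8xGCN4pep transgene expression.
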