Addgene plasmid #211885: pGS400_myc-8xGCN4-T2A-BSD Lenti
Purpose: 8xGCN4pep transgene expression
Depositing lab: Iain Cheeseman. Depositing organization: Whitehead Institute for Biomedical Research.
Backbone
  Vector backbone: pLenti
  Vector type: Lentiviral
  Selectable markers: Blasticidin
Growth in bacteria
  Bacterial resistance: Ampicillin, 100 μg/mL
  Growth temperature: 37°C
  Growth strain: NEB Stable
  Copy number: High Copy
Gene/Insert
  Gene/Insert name: 8xGCN4pep
  Species: Synthetic
  Mutation: N/A
  Cloning method: Restriction Enzyme; 5′ cloning site Unknown (unknown if destroyed)
Terms and licenses: Academic/Nonprofit Terms; Industry Terms: Not Available to Industry
How to cite: pGS400_myc-8xGCN4-T2A-BSD Lenti was a gift from Iain Cheeseman (Addgene plasmid # 211885 ; http://n2t.net/addgene:211885 ; RRID:Addgene_211885)
